>Addgene plasmid #55925 | mRFP1-Zyxin-6 | addgene full sequence | sequence record 367383 | Addgene NGS Result
ACCGCCATGCATTAGTTATTAATAGTAATCAATTACGGGGTCATTAGTTCATAGCCCATATATGGAGTTC
CGCGTTACATAACTTACGGTAAATGGCCCGCCTGGCTGACCGCCCAACGACCCCCGCCCATTGACGTCAA
TAATGACGTATGTTCCCATAGTAACGCCAATAGGGACTTTCCATTGACGTCAATGGGTGGAGTATTTACG
GTAAACTGCCCACTTGGCAGTACATCAAGTGTATCATATGCCAAGTACGCCCCCTATTGACGTCAATGAC
GGTAAATGGCCCGCCTGGCATTATGCCCAGTACATGACCTTATGGGACTTTCCTACTTGGCAGTACATCT
ACGTATTAGTCATCGCTATTACCATGGTGATGCGGTTTTGGCAGTACATCAATGGGCGTGGATAGCGGTT
TGACTCACGGGGATTTCCAAGTCTCCACCCCATTGACGTCAATGGGAGTTTGTTTTGGCACCAAAATCAA
CGGGACTTTCCAAAATGTCGTAACAACTCCGCCCCATTGACGCAAATGGGCGGTAGGCGTGTACGGTGGG
AGGTCTATATAAGCAGAGCTGGTTTAGTGAACCGTCAGATCCGCTAGCGCTACCGGACTCAGATCTCGAG
CTCAAGCTTCGAATTCCATGGCGGCCCCCCGCCCGTCTCCCGCGATCCCCGTTTCGGTCTCGGCTCCGGC
TTTTTACGCCCCGCAGAAGAAGTTCGGCCCTGTGGTGGCCCCAAAGCCCAAAGTGAATCCCTTCCGGCCC
AGGGACAGCGAGCCTCCCCCGGCACCCGGGGCCCAGCGCGCACAGATGGGCCGGGTGGGCGATATTCCCC
CGCCGCCCCCGGAAGACTTTCCCCTGCCTCCACCTCCCCTTGCTGGGGATGGCGACGATGCAGAGGGTGC
TCTGGGAGGTGCCTTCCCGCCGCCCCCTCCCCCGATCGAGGAATCATTTCCCCCTGCGCCTCTGGAGGAG
GAGATCTTCCCTTCCCCGCCGCCTCCTCCGGAGGAGGAGGGAGGGCCTGAGGCCCCCATACCGCCCCCAC
CACAGCCCAGGGAGAAGGTGAGCAGTATTGATTTGGAGATCGACTCTCTGTCCTCACTGCTGGATGACAT
GACCAAGAATGATCCTTTCAAAGCCCGGGTGTCATCTGGATATGTGCCCCCACCAGTGGCCACTCCATTC
AGTTCCAAGTCCAGTACCAAGCCTGCAGCCGGGGGCACAGCACCCCTGCCTCCTTGGAAGTCCCCTTCCA
GCTCCCAGCCTCTGCCCCAGGTTCCGGCTCCGGCTCAGAGCCAGACACAGTTCCATGTTCAGCCCCAGCC
CCAGCCCAAGCCTCAGGTCCAACTCCATGTCCAGTCCCAGACCCAGCCTGTGTCTTTGGCTAACACCCAG
CCCCGAGGGCCCCCAGCCTCATCTCCGGCTCCAGCCCCTAAGTTTTCTCCAGTGACTCCTAAGTTTACTC
CTGTGGCTTCCAAGTTCAGTCCTGGAGCCCCAGGTGGATCTGGGTCACAACCAAATCAAAAATTGGGGCA
CCCCGAAGCTCTTTCTGCTGGCACAGGCTCCCCTCAACCTCCCAGCTTCACCTATGCCCAGCAGAGGGAG
AAGCCCCGAGTGCAGGAGAAGCAGCACCCCGTGCCCCCACCGGCTCAGAACCAAAACCAGGTGCGCTCCC
CTGGGGCCCCAGGGCCCCTGACTCTGAAGGAGGTGGAGGAGCTGGAGCAGCTGACCCAGCAGCTAATGCA
GGACATGGAGCATCCTCAGAGGCAGAATGTGGCTGTCAACGAACTCTGCGGCCGATGCCATCAACCCCTG
GCCCGGGCGCAGCCAGCCGTCCGCGCTCTAGGGCAGCTGTTCCACATCGCCTGCTTCACCTGCCACCAGT
GTGCGCAGCAGCTCCAGGGCCAGCAGTTCTACAGTCTGGAGGGGGCGCCGTACTGCGAGGGCTGTTACAC
TGACACCCTGGAGAAGTGTAACACCTGCGGGGAGCCCATCACTGACCGCATGCTGAGGGCCACGGGCAAG
GCCTATCACCCGCACTGCTTCACCTGTGTGGTCTGCGCCCGCCCCCTGGAGGGCACCTCCTTCATCGTGG
ACCAGGCCAACCGGCCCCACTGTGTCCCCGACTACCACAAGCAGTACGCCCCGAGGTGCTCCGTCTGCTC
TGAGCCCATCATGCCTGAGCCTGGCCGAGATGAGACTGTGCGAGTGGTCGCCCTGGACAAGAACTTCCAC
ATGAAGTGTTACAAGTGTGAGGACTGCGGGAAGCCCCTGTCGATTGAGGCAGATGACAATGGCTGCTTCC
CCCTGGACGGTCACGTGCTCTGTCGGAAGTGCCACACTGCTAGAGCCCAGACGGATCCACCGGTCGCCAC
CATGGTGCGCTCCTCCAAGAACGTCATCAAGGAGTTCATGCGCTTCAAGGTGCGCATGGAGGGCACCGTG
AACGGCCACGAGTTCGAGATCGAGGGCGAGGGCGAGGGCCGCCCCTACGAGGGCCACAACACCGTGAAGC
TGAAGGTGACCAAGGGCGGCCCCCTGCCCTTCGCCTGGGACATCCTGTCCCCCCAGTTCCAGTACGGCTC
CAAGGTGTACGTGAAGCACCCCGCCGACATCCCCGACTACAAGAAGCTGTCCTTCCCCGAGGGCTTCAAG
TGGGAGCGCGTGATGAACTTCGAGGACGGCGGCGTGGTGACCGTGACCCAGGACTCCTCCCTGCAGGACG
GCTGCTTCATCTACAAGGTGAAGTTCATCGGCGTGAACTTCCCCTCCGACGGCCCCGTAATGCAGAAGAA
GACCATGGGCTGGGAGGCCTCCACCGAGCGCCTGTACCCCCGCGACGGCGTGCTGAAGGGCGAGATCCAC
AAGGCCCTGAAGCTGAAGGACGGCGGCCACTACCTGGTGGAGTTCAAGTCCATCTACATGGCCAAGAAGC
CCGTGCAGCTGCCCGGCTACTACTACGTGGACTCCAAGCTGGACATCACCTCCCACAACGAGGACTACAC
CATCGTGGAGCAGTACGAGCGCACCGAGGGCCGCCACCACCTGTTCCTGTAGCGGCCGCGACTCTAGATC
ATAATCAGCCATACCACATTTGTAGAGGTTTTACTTGCTTTAAAAAACCTCCCACACCTCCCCCTGAACC
TGAAACATAAAATGAATGCAATTGTTGTTGTTAACTTGTTTATTGCAGCTTATAATGGTTACAAATAAAG
CAATAGCATCACAAATTTCACAAATAAAGCATTTTTTTCACTGCATTCTAGTTGTGGTTTGTCCAAACTC
ATCAATGTATCTTAAGGCGTAAATTGTAAGCGTTAATATTTTGTTAAAATTCGCGTTAAATTTTTGTTAA
ATCAGCTCATTTTTTAACCAATAGGCCGAAATCGGCAAAATCCCTTATAAATCAAAAGAATAGACCGAGA
TAGGGT
[37 nt withheld, positions 3437-3473]
AAAGAACGTGGACTCCAACGTCAAAGG
[49 nt withheld, positions 3501-3549]
T
[91 nt withheld, positions 3551-3641]
G
[124 nt withheld, positions 3643-3766]
CAGGTGGCACTTTTCGGGGAAATGTGCGCGGAACCCCTATTTGTTTATTTTTCTAAATACATTCAAATAT
GTATCCGCTCATGAGACAATAACCCTGATAAATGCTTCAATAATATTGAAAAAGGAAGAGTCCTGAGGCG
GAAAGAACCAGCTGTGGAATGTGTGTCAGTTAGGGTGTGGAAAGTCCCCAGGCTCCCCAGCAGGCAGAAG
TATGCAAAGCATGCATCTCAATTAGTCAGCAACCAGGTGTGGAAAGTCCCCAGGCTCCCCAGCAGGCAGA
AGTATGCAAAGCATGCATCTCAATTAGTCAGCAACCATAGTCCCGCCCCTAACTCCGCCCATCCCGCCCC
TAACTCCGCCCAGTTCCGCCCATTCTCCGCCCCATGGCTGACTAATTTTTTTTATTTATGCAGAGGCCGA
GGCCGCCTCGGCCTCTGAGCTATTCCAGAAGTAGTGAGGAGGCTTTTTTGGAGGCCTAGGCTTTTGCAAA
GATCGATCAAGAGACAGGATGAGGATCGTTTCGCATGATTGAACAAGATGGATTGCACGCAGGTTCTCCG
GCCGCTTGGGTGGAGAGGCTATTCGGCTATGACTGGGCACAACAGACAATCGGCTGCTCTGATGCCGCCG
TGTTCCGGCTGTCAGCGCAGGGGCGCCCGGTTCTTTTTGTCAAGACCGACCTGTCCGGTGCCCTGAATGA
ACTGCAAGACGAGGCAGCGCGGCTATCGTGGCTGGCCACGACGGGCGTTCCTTGCGCAGCTGTGCTCGAC
GTTGTCACTGAAGCGGGAAGGGACTGGCTGCTATTGGGCGAAGTGCCGGGGCAGGATCTCCTGTCATCTC
ACCTTGCTCCTGCCGAGAAAGTATCCATCATGGCTGATGCAATGCGGCGGCTGCATACGCTTGATCCGGC
TACCTGCCCATTCGACCACCAAGCGAAACATCGCATCGAGCGAGCACGTACTCGGATGGAAGCCGGTCTT
GTCGATCAGGATGATCTGGACGAAGAGCATCAGGGGCTCGCGCCAGCCGAACTGTTCGCCAGGCTCAAGG
CGAGCATGCCCGACGGCGAGGATCTCGTCGTGACCCATGGCGATGCCTGCTTGCCGAATATCATGGTGGA
AAATGGCCGCTTTTCTGGATTCATCGACTGTGGCCGGCTGGGTGTGGCGGACCGCTATCAGGACATAGCG
TTGGCTACCCGTGATATTGCTGAAGAGCTTGGCGGCGAATGGGCTGACCGCTTCCTCGTGCTTTACGGTA
TCGCCGCTCCCGATTCGCAGCGCATCGCCTTCTATCGCCTTCTTGACGAGTTCTTCTGAGCGGGACTCTG
GGGTTCGAAATGACCGACCAAGCGACGCCCAACCTGCCATCACGAGATTTCGATTCCACCGCCGCCTTCT
ATGAAAGGTTGGGCTTCGGAATCGTTTTCCGGGACGCCGGCTGGATGATCCTCCAGCGCGGGGATCTCAT
GCTGGAGTTCTTCGCCCACCCTAGGGGGAGGCTAACTGAAACACGGAAGGAGACAATACCGGAAGGAACC
CGCGCTATGACGGCAATAAAAAGACAGAATAAAACGCACGGTGTTGGGTCGTTTGTTCATAAACGCGGGG
TTCGGTCCCAGGGCTGGCACTCTGTCGATACCCCACCGAGACCCCATTGGGGCCAATACGCCCGCGTTTC
TTCCTTTTCCCCACCCCACCCCCCAAGTTCGGGTGAAGGCCCAGGGCTCGCAGCCAACGTCGGGGCGGCA
GGCCCTGCCATAGCCTCAGGTTACTCATATATACTTTAGATTGATTTAAAACTTCATTTTTAATTTAAAA
GGATCTAGGTGAAGATCCTTTTTGATAATCTCATGACCAAAATCCCTTAACGTGAGTTTTCGTTCCACTG
AGCGTCAGACCCCGTAGAAAAGATCAAAGGATCTTCTTGAGATCCTTTTTTTCTGCGCGTAATCTGCTGC
TTGCAAACAAAAAAACCACCGCTACCAGCGGTGGTTTGTTTGCCGGATCAAGAGCTACCAACTCTTTTTC
CGAAGGTAACTGGCTTCAGCAGAGCGCAGATACCAAATACTGTTCTTCTAGTGTAGCCGTAGTTAGGCCA
CCACTTCAAGAACTCTGTAGCACCGCCTACATACCTCGCTCTGCTAATCCTGTTACCAGTGGCTGCTGCC
AGTGGCGATAAGTCGTGTCTTACCGGGTTGGACTCAAGACGATAGTTACCGGATAAGGCGCAGCGGTCGG
GCTGAACGGGGGGTTCGTGCACACAGCCCAGCTTGGAGCGAACGACCTACACCGAACTGAGATACCTACA
GCGTGAGCTATGAGAAAGCGCCACGCTTCCCGAAGGGAGAAAGGCGGACAGGTATCCGGTAAGCGGCAGG
GTCGGAACAGGAGAGCGCACGAGGGAGCTTCCAGGGGGAAACGCCTGGTATCTTTATAGTCCTGTCGGGT
TTCGCCACCTCTGACTTGAGCGTCGATTTTTGTGATGCTCGTCAGGGGGGCGGAGCCTATGGAAAAACGC
CAGCAACGCGGCCTTTTTACGGTTCCTGGCCTTTTGCTGGCCTTTTGCTCACATGTTCTTTCCTGCGTTA
TCCCCTGATTCTGTGGATAACCGTATT
Features (pLannotate 1.2.2; 15 found; start..end, strand, type, name):
     73..376     +  enhancer       CMV enhancer: human cytomegalovirus immediate early enhancer
    377..580     +  promoter       CMV promoter: human cytomegalovirus (CMV) immediate early promoter
    603..646     +  misc_feature   MCS (fragment): multiple cloning site
    648..2363    +  CDS            ZYX: ZYX_HUMAN - Experimental evidence at protein level: Swiss-Prot protein existence level 1. Adhesion plaque protein. Binds alpha-actinin and the CRP protein. Important for targeting TES and ENA/VASP family members to focal adhesions and for the formation of actin-rich structures. May be a component of a signal transduction pathway that mediates adhesion- stimulated changes in gene expression (By similarity). From Homo sapiens (Human).
   2382..3062    +  CDS            DsRed1: wild-type DsRed mammalian codon-optimized
   3077..3160    +  CDS            large T antigen (fragment): large T antigen from SV40 (simian virus 40)
   3183..3304    +  polyA_signal   SV40 poly(A) signal: SV40 polyadenylation signal
   3338..3766    -  rep_origin     f1 ori (sequence partly withheld): f1 bacteriophage origin of replication; arrow indicates direction of (+) strand synthesis
   3793..3897    +  promoter       AmpR promoter: bla
   3899..4256    +  promoter       SV40 promoter: SV40 enhancer and early promoter
   4291..5085    +  CDS            NeoR/KanR: aminoglycoside phosphotransferase from Tn5; aph(3')-II (or nptII); confers resistance to neomycin, kanamycin, and G418 (Geneticin®)
   5106..5258    +  CDS            ble (fragment): BLE_KLEPN - Experimental evidence at protein level: Swiss-Prot protein existence level 1. Binding protein with a strong affinity to the bleomycin family of antibiotics. Binds to CL990; an antimitotic-antibiotic compound. From Klebsiella pneumoniae.
   5317..5364    +  polyA_signal   HSV TK poly(A) signal: herpes simplex virus thymidine kinase polyadenylation signal (Cole and Stacy, 1985)
   5455..5471    -  polyA_signal   bGH poly(A) signal (fragment): bovine growth hormone polyadenylation signal
   5693..6281    +  rep_origin     ori: high-copy-number ColE1/pMB1/pBR322/pUC origin of replication
