[The description below was written by a language model from this plasmid's Addgene catalogue record and pLannotate feature annotations shown in this document.]
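Description:
mRFP1-Zyxin-6 is a mammalian expression plasmid that produces human zyxin (ZYX) fused to the monomeric red fluorescent protein mRFP1, intended as a live-cell or fixed-cell marker for focal adhesions. The sequenced plasmid is about 6.4 kb and has the layout of an N1-type fluorescent protein vector. The CMV immediate early enhancer and promoter drive a remnant of the multiple cloning site. This is followed by the zyxin coding sequence and, after a short gap consistent with a linker, the red fluorescent protein, so the fluorophore sits at the C-terminus of zyxin. An SV40 polyadenylation signal terminates the transcript. The automated annotation labels the fluorescent protein ORF as DsRed1, which reflects the fact that mRFP1 is an engineered monomeric derivative of DsRed; the catalogue identifies it as mRFP1, with excitation at 584 nm and emission at 607 nm. Small annotated fragments (large T antigen, ble, bGH poly(A)) are likely to be incidental sequence matches in the backbone rather than functional elements.

Propagation in E. coli relies on a high-copy ColE1/pUC-type origin, and an f1 origin is also present. A single NeoR/KanR (aminoglycoside phosphotransferase) gene serves both hosts. A bacterial promoter upstream gives kanamycin resistance in bacteria, while the SV40 enhancer/early promoter and an HSV TK polyadenylation signal allow G418 selection of stably transfected mammalian cells.

Zyxin is an adhesion plaque protein that binds alpha-actinin and helps recruit ENA/VASP family proteins to focal adhesions. The fusion is therefore suited to fluorescence imaging of focal adhesion localisation and dynamics. Its red emission allows it to be combined with green or other spectrally distinct probes. The record does not state the cloning method.
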