Addgene plasmid #55925: mRFP1-Zyxin-6
Purpose: Localization: Focal Adhesions, Excitation: 584, Emission: 607
Depositing lab: Michael Davidson. Depositing organization: Florida State University, Tallahassee.
Backbone
  Vector backbone: mRFP1
  Backbone size w/o insert (bp): 4750
  Vector type: Mammalian Expression
  Selectable markers: Neomycin (select with G418)
Growth in bacteria
  Bacterial resistance: Kanamycin, 50 μg/mL
  Growth temperature: 37°C
  Growth strain: DH5alpha
  Copy number: High Copy
Gene/Insert
  Gene/Insert name: Zyxin (alt name: NM_003461)
  Species: H. sapiens (human)
  Entrez Gene: ZYX (a.k.a. ESP-2, HED-2)
  Promoter: CMV
  Tag / fusion protein: mRFP1
  Cloning method: Unknown
  Sequencing primers: 5′ CMV-F; 3′ SV40pA-R
Terms and licenses: Academic/Nonprofit Terms; Industry Terms: Not Available to Industry
Depositor comments: . Excitation = 584; Emission = 607
How to cite: mRFP1-Zyxin-6 was a gift from Michael Davidson (Addgene plasmid # 55925)
