>Addgene plasmid #55925 | mRFP1-Zyxin-6 | depositor partial sequence | sequence record 86830 | insert sequence
GACGTCAGATCCGCTAGCGCTACCGGACTCAGATCTCGAGCTCAAGCTTCGAATTCCATGGCGGCCCCCC
GCCCGTCTCCCGCGATCCCCGTTTCGGTCTCGGCTCCGGCTTTTTACGCCCCGCAGAAGAAGTTCGGCCC
TGTGGTGGCCCCAAAGCCCAAAGTGAATCCCTTCCGGCCCAGGGACAGCGAGCCTCCCCCGGCACCCGGG
GCCCAGCGCGCACAGATGGGCCGGGTGGGCGATATTCCCCCGCCGCCCCCGGAAGACTTTCCCCTGCCTC
CACCTCCCCTTGCTGGGGATGGCGACGATGCAGAGGGTGCTCTGGGAGGTGCCTTCCCGCCGCCCCCTCC
CCCGATCGAGGAATCATTTCCCCCTGCGCCTCTGGAGGAGGAGATCTTCCCTTCCCCGCCGCCTCCTCCG
GAGGAGGAGGGAGGGCCTGAGGCCCCCATACCGCCCCCACCACAGCCCAGGGAGAAGGTGAGCAGTATTG
ATTTGGAGATCGACTCTCTGTCCTCACTGCTGGATGACATGACCAAGAATGATCCTTTCAAAGCCCGGGT
GTCATCTGGATATGTGCCCCCACCAGTGGCCACTCCATTCAGTTCCAAGTCCAGTACCAAGCCTGCAGCC
GGGGGCACAGCACCCCTGCCTCCTTGGAAGTCCCCTTCCAGCTCCCAGCCTCTGCCCCAGGTTCCGGCTC
CGGCTCAGAGCCAGACACAGTTCCATGTTCAGCCCCAGCCCCAGCCCAAGCCTCAGGTCCAACTCCATGT
CCAGTCCCAGACCCAGCCTGTGTCTTTGGCTAACACCCAGCCCCGAGGGCCCCCAGCCTCATCTCCGGCT
CCAGCCCCTAAGTTTTCTCCAGTGACTCCTAAGTTTACTCCTGTGGCTTCCAAGTTCAGTCCTGGAGCCC
CAGGTGGATCTGGGTCACAACCAAATCAAAAATTGGGGCACCCCGAAGCTCTTTCTGCTGGCACAGGCTC
CCCTCAACCTCCCAGCTTCACCTATGCCCAGCAGAGGGAGAAGCCCCGAGTGCAGGAGAAGCAGCACCCC
GTGCCCCCACCGGCTCAGAACCAAAACCAGGTGCGCTCCCCTGGGGCCCCAGGGCCCCTGACTCTGAAGG
AGGTGGAGGAGCTGGAGCAGCTGACCCAGCAGCTAATGCAGGACATGGAGCATCCTCAGAGGCAGAATGT
GGCTGTCAACGAACTCTGCGGCCGATGCCATCAACCCCTGGCCCGGGCGCAGCCAGCCGTCCGCGCTCTA
GGGCAGCTGTTCCACATCGCCTGCTTCACCTGCCACCAGTGTGCGCAGCAGCTCCAGGGCCAGCAGTTCT
ACAGTCTGGAGGGGGCGCCGTACTGCGAGGGCTGTTACACTGACACCCTGGAGAAGTGTAACACCTGCGG
GGAGCCCATCACTGACCGCATGCTGAGGGCCACGGGCAAGGCCTATCACCCGCACTGCTTCACCTGTGTG
GTCTGCGCCCGCCCCCTGGAGGGCACCTCCTTCATCGTGGACCAGGCCAACCGGCCCCACTGTGTCCCCG
ACTACCACAAGCAGTACGCCCCGAGGTGCTCCGTCTGCTCTGAGCCCATCATGCCTGAGCCTGGCCGAGA
TGAGACTGTGCGAGTGGTCGCCCTGGACAAGAACTTCCACATGAAGTGTTACAAGTGTGAGGACTGCGGG
AAGCCCCTGTCGATTGAGGCAGATGACAATGGCTGCTTCCCCCTGGACGGTCACGTGCTCTGTCGGAAGT
GCCACACTGCTAGAGCCCAGACGGATCCACCGGTCGCCACCATGGCCTCCTCCGAGGACGTCATCAAGGA
GTTCATGCGCTTCAAGGTGCGCATGGAGGGCTCCGTGAACGGCCACGAGTTCGAGATCGAGGGCGAGGGC
GAGGGCCGCCCCTACGAGGGCACCCAGACCGCCAAGCTGAAGGTGACCAAGGGCGGCCCCCTGCCCTTCG
CCTGGGACATCCTGTCCCCTCAGTTCCAGTACGGCTCCAAGGCCTACGTGAAGCACCCCGCCGACATCCC
CGACTACTTGAAGCTGTCCTTCCCCGAGGGCTTCAAGTGGGAGCGCGTGATGAACTTCGAGGACGGCGGC
GTGGTGACCGTGACCCAGGACTCCTCCCTGCAGGACGGCGAGTTCATCTACAAGGTGAAGCTGCGCGGCA
CCAACTTCCCCTCCGACGGCCCCGTAATGCAGAAGAAGACCATGGGCTGGGAGGCCTCCACCGAGCGGAT
GTACCCCGAGGACGGCGCCCTGAAGGGCGAGATCAAGATGAGGCTGAAGCTGAAGGACGGCGGCCACTAC
GACGCCGAGGTCAAGACCACCTACATGGCCAAGAAGCCCGTGCAGCTGCCCGGCGCCTACAAGACCGACA
TCAAGCTGGACATCACCTCCCACAACGAGGACTACACCATCGTGGAACAGTACGAGCGCGCCGAGGGCCG
CCACTCCACCGGCGCCTAAGCGGCCGCGACTCTAGATCATAATCAGCCATACCACATTGAG
